>Addgene plasmid #177849 | pETDuet1-MBP-NAAEF-PNR(217-410 C275)-His6 | addgene full sequence | sequence record 350014 | Addgene NGS Result
TTACGCATCTGTGCGGTATTTCACACCGCAATGGTGCACTCTCAGTACAATCTGCTCTGATGCCGCATAG
TTAAGCCAGTATACACTCCGCTATCGCTACGTGACTGGGTCATGGCTGCGCCCCGACACCCGCCAACACC
CGCTGACGCGCCCTGACGGGCTTGTCTGCTCCCGGCATCCGCTTACAGACAAGCTGTGACCGTCTCCGGG
AGCTGCATGTGTCAGAGGTTTTCACCGTCATCACCGAAACGCGCGAGGCAGCTGCGGTAAAGCTCATCAG
CGTGGTCGTGAAGCGATTCACAGATGTCTGCCTGTTCATCCGCGTCCAGCTCGTTGAGTTTCTCCAGAAG
CGTTAATGTCTGGCTTCTGATAAAGCGGGCCATGTTAAGGGCGGTTTTTTCCTGTTTGGTCACTGATGCC
TCCGTGTAAGGGGGATTTCTGTTCATGGGGGTAATGATACCGATGAAACGAGAGAGGATGCTCACGATAC
GGGTTACTGATGATGAACATGCCCGGTTACTGGAACGTTGTGAGGGTAAACAACTGGCGGTATGGATGCG
GCGGGACCAGAGAAAAATCACTCAGGGTCAATGCCAGCGCTTCGTTAATACAGATGTAGGTGTTCCACAG
GGTAGCCAGCAGCATCCTGCGATGCAGATCCGGAACATAATGGTGCAGGGCGCTGACTTCCGCGTTTCCA
GACTTTACGAAACACGGAAACCGAAGACCATTCATGTTGTTGCTCAGGTCGCAGACGTTTTGCAGCAGCA
GTCGCTTCACGTTCGCTCGCGTATCGGTGATTCATTCTGCTAACCAGTAAGGCAACCCCGCCAGCCTAGC
CGGGTCCTCAACGACAGGAGCACGATCATGCTAGTCATGCCCCGCGCCCACCGGAAGGAGCTGACTGGGT
TGAAGGCTCTCAAGGGCATCGGTCGAGATCCCGGTGCCTAATGAGTGAGCTAACTTACATTAATTGCGTT
GCGCTCACTGCCCGCTTTCCAGTCGGGAAACCTGTCGTGCCAGCTGCATTAATGAATCGGCCAACGCGCG
GGGAGAGGCGGTTTGCGTATTGGGCGCCAGGGTGGTTTTTCTTTTCACCAGTGAGACGGGCAACAGCTGA
TTGCCCTTCACCGCCTGGCCCTGAGAGAGTTGCAGCAAGCGGTCCACGCTGGTTTGCCCCAGCAGGCGAA
AATCCTGTTTGATGGTGGTTAACGGCGGGATATAACATGAGCTGTCTTCGGTATCGTCGTATCCCACTAC
CGAGATGTCCGCACCAACGCGCAGCCCGGACTCGGTAATGGCGCGCATTGCGCCCAGCGCCATCTGATCG
TTGGCAACCAGCATCGCAGTGGGAACGATGCCCTCATTCAGCATTTGCATGGTTTGTTGAAAACCGGACA
TGGCACTCCAGTCGCCTTCCCGTTCCGCTATCGGCTGAATTTGATTGCGAGTGAGATATTTATGCCAGCC
AGCCAGACGCAGACGCGCCGAGACAGAACTTAATGGGCCCGCTAACAGCGCGATTTGCTGGTGACCCAAT
GCGACCAGATGCTCCACGCCCAGTCGCGTACCGTCTTCATGGGAGAAAATAATACTGTTGATGGGTGTCT
GGTCAGAGACATCAAGAAATAACGCCGGAACATTAGTGCAGGCAGCTTCCACAGCAATGGCATCCTGGTC
ATCCAGCGGATAGTTAATGATCAGCCCACTGACGCGTTGCGCGAGAAGATTGTGCACCGCCGCTTTACAG
GCTTCGACGCCGCTTCGTTCTACCATCGACACCACCACGCTGGCACCCAGTTGATCGGCGCGAGATTTAA
TCGCCGCGACAATTTGCGACGGCGCGTGCAGGGCCAGACTGGAGGTGGCAACGCCAATCAGCAACGACTG
TTTGCCCGCCAGTTGTTGTGCCACGCGGTTGGGAATGTAATTCAGCTCCGCCATCGCCGCTTCCACTTTT
TCCCGCGTTTTCGCAGAAACGTGGCTGGCCTGGTTCACCACGCGGGAAACGGTCTGATAAGAGACACCGG
CATACTCTGCGACATCGTATAACGTTACTGGTTTCACATTCACCACCCTGAATTGACTCTCTTCCGGGCG
CTATCATGCCATACCGCGAAAGGTTTTGCGCCATTCGATGGTGTCCGGGATCTCGACGCTCTCCCTTATG
CGACTCCTGCATTAGGAAGCAGCCCAGTAGTAGGTTGAGGCCGTTGAGCACCGCCGCCGCAAGGAATGGT
GCATGCAAGGAGATGGCGCCCAACAGTCCCCCGGCCACGGGGCCTGCCACCATACCCACGCCGAAACAAG
CGCTCATGAGCCCGAAGTGGCGAGCCCGATCTTCCCCATCGGTGATGTCGGCGATATAGGCGCCAGCAAC
CGCACCTGTGGCGCCGGTGATGCCGGCCACGATGCGTCCGGCGTAGAGGATCGAGATCGATCTCGATCCC
GCGAAATTAATACGACTCACTATAGGGGAATTGTGAGCGGATAACAATTCCCCTCTAGAAATAATTTTGT
TTAACTTTAAGAAGGAGATATACCATGGCAAAAATCGAAGAAGGTAAACTGGTAATCTGGATTAACGGCG
ATAAAGGCTATAACGGTCTCGCTGAAGTCGGTAAGAAATTCGAGAAAGATACCGGAATTAAAGTCACCGT
TGAGCATCCGGATAAACTGGAAGAGAAATTCCCACAGGTTGCGGCAACTGGCGATGGCCCTGACATTATC
TTCTGGGCACACGACCGCTTTGGTGGCTACGCTCAATCTGGCCTGTTGGCTGAAATCACCCCGGACAAAG
CGTTCCAGGACAAGCTGTATCCGTTTACCTGGGATGCCGTACGTTACAACGGCAAGCTGATTGCTTACCC
GATCGCTGTTGAAGCGTTATCGCTGATTTATAACAAAGATCTGCTGCCGAACCCGCCAAAAACCTGGGAA
GAGATCCCGGCGCTGGATAAAGAACTGAAAGCGAAAGGTAAGAGCGCGCTGATGTTCAACCTGCAAGAAC
CGTACTTCACCTGGCCGCTGATTGCTGCTGACGGGGGTTATGCGTTCAAGTATGAAAACGGCAAGTACGA
CATTAAAGACGTGGGCGTGGATAACGCTGGCGCGAAAGCGGGTCTGACCTTCCTGGTTGACCTGATTAAA
AACAAACACATGAATGCAGACACCGATTACTCCATCGCAGAAGCTGCCTTTAATAAAGGCGAAACAGCGA
TGACCATCAACGGCCCGTGGGCATGGTCCAACATCGACACCAGCAAAGTGAATTATGGTGTAACGGTACT
GCCGACCTTCAAGGGTCAACCATCCAAACCGTTCGTTGGCGTGCTGAGCGCAGGTATTAACGCCGCCAGT
CCGAACAAAGAGCTGGCGAAAGAGTTCCTCGAAAACTATCTGCTGACTGATGAAGGTCTGGAAGCGGTTA
ATAAAGACAAACCGCTGGGTGCCGTAGCGCTGAAGTCTTACGAGGAAGAGTTGGCGAAAGATCCACGTAT
TGCCGCCACTATGGAAAACGCCCAGAAAGGTGAAATCATGCCGAACATCCCGCAGATGTCCGCTTTCTGG
TATGCCGTGCGTACTGCGGTGATCAACGCCGCCAGCGGTCGTCAGACTGTCGATGAAGCCCTGAAAGACG
CGCAGACTAACGCGGCGGCCGAATTCCTGGACAGCATCCATGAGACCTCGGCTCGCCTACTCTTCATGGC
CGTCAAGTGGGCCAAGAACCTGCCTGTGTTCTCCAGCCTGCCCTTCCGGGATCAGGTGATCCTGCTGGAA
GAGGCGTGGAGTGAACTCTTTCTCCTCGGGGCCATCCAGTGGTCTCTGCCTCTGGACAGCAGTCCTCTGC
TGGCACCGCCCGAGGCCTCTGCTGCCGGTGGTGCCCAGGGCCGGCTCACGCTGGCCAGCATGGAGACGCG
TGTCCTGCAGGAAACTATCTCTCGGTTCCGGGCATTGGCGGTGGACCCCACGGAGTTTGCCTGCATGAAG
GCCTTGGTCCTCTTCAAGCCAGAGACGCGGGGCCTGAAGGATCCTGAGCACGTAGAGGCCTTGCAGGACC
AGTCCCAAGTGATGCTGAGCCAGCACAGCAAGGCCCACCACCCCAGCCAGCCCGTGAGGTTTGGGAAATT
GCTCCTGCTCCTCCCGTCTTTGAGGTTTATCACTGCGGAACGCATCGAGCTCCTCTTTTTCCGCAAGACC
ATAGGGAATACTCCAATGGAGAAGCTCCTTTCTGATATGTTCAAAAACCATCACCATCACCATCACTGAG
CGGCCGCATAATGCTTAAGTCGAACAGAAAGTAATCGTATTGTACACGGCCGCATAATCGAAATTAATAC
GACTCACTATAGGGGAATTGTGAGCGGATAACAATTCCCCATCTTAGTATATTAGTTAAGTATAAGAAGG
AGATATACATATGGCAGATCTCAATTGGATATCGGCCGGCCACGCGATCGCTGACGTCGGTACCCTCGAG
TCTGGTAAAGAAACCGCTGCTGCGAAATTTGAACGCCAGCACATGGACTCGTCTACTAGCGCAGCTTAAT
TAACCTAGGCTGCTGCCACCGCTGAGCAATAACTAGCATAACCCCTTGGGGCCTCTAAACGGGTCTTGAG
GGGTTTTTTGCTGAAAGGAGGAACTATATCCGGATTGGCGAATGGG
[124 nt withheld, positions 4667-4790]
C
[91 nt withheld, positions 4792-4882]
A
[49 nt withheld, positions 4884-4932]
CCTTTGACGTTGGAGTCCACGTTCTTT
[37 nt withheld, positions 4960-4996]
ACCCTATCTCGGTCTATTCTTTTGATTTATAAGGGATTTTGCCGATTTCGGCCTATTGGTTAAAAAATGA
GCTGATTTAACAAAAATTTAACGCGAATTTTAACAAAATATTAACGTTTACAATTTCTGGCGGCACGATG
GCATGAGATTATCAAAAAGGATCTTCACCTAGATCCTTTTAAATTAAAAATGAAGTTTTAAATCAATCTA
AAGTATATATGAGTAAACTTGGTCTGACAGTTACCAATGCTTAATCAGTGAGGCACCTATCTCAGCGATC
TGTCTATTTCGTTCATCCATAGTTGCCTGACTCCCCGTCGTGTAGATAACTACGATACGGGAGGGCTTAC
CATCTGGCCCCAGTGCTGCAATGATACCGCGAGACCCACGCTCACCGGCTCCAGATTTATCAGCAATAAA
CCAGCCAGCCGGAAGGGCCGAGCGCAGAAGTGGTCCTGCAACTTTATCCGCCTCCATCCAGTCTATTAAT
TGTTGCCGGGAAGCTAGAGTAAGTAGTTCGCCAGTTAATAGTTTGCGCAACGTTGTTGCCATTGCTACAG
GCATCGTGGTGTCACGCTCGTCGTTTGGTATGGCTTCATTCAGCTCCGGTTCCCAACGATCAAGGCGAGT
TACATGATCCCCCATGTTGTGCAAAAAAGCGGTTAGCTCCTTCGGTCCTCCGATCGTTGTCAGAAGTAAG
TTGGCCGCAGTGTTATCACTCATGGTTATGGCAGCACTGCATAATTCTCTTACTGTCATGCCATCCGTAA
GATGCTTTTCTGTGACTGGTGAGTACTCAACCAAGTCATTCTGAGAATAGTGTATGCGGCGACCGAGTTG
CTCTTGCCCGGCGTCAATACGGGATAATACCGCGCCACATAGCAGAACTTTAAAAGTGCTCATCATTGGA
AAACGTTCTTCGGGGCGAAAACTCTCAAGGATCTTACCGCTGTTGAGATCCAGTTCGATGTAACCCACTC
GTGCACCCAACTGATCTTCAGCATCTTTTACTTTCACCAGCGTTTCTGGGTGAGCAAAAACAGGAAGGCA
AAATGCCGCAAAAAAGGGAATAAGGGCGACACGGAAATGTTGAATACTCATACTCTTCCTTTTTCAATCA
TGATTGAAGCATTTATCAGGGTTATTGTCTCATGAGCGGATACATATTTGAATGTATTTAGAAAAATAAA
CAAATAGGTCATGACCAAAATCCCTTAACGTGAGTTTTCGTTCCACTGAGCGTCAGACCCCGTAGAAAAG
ATCAAAGGATCTTCTTGAGATCCTTTTTTTCTGCGCGTAATCTGCTGCTTGCAAACAAAAAAACCACCGC
TACCAGCGGTGGTTTGTTTGCCGGATCAAGAGCTACCAACTCTTTTTCCGAAGGTAACTGGCTTCAGCAG
AGCGCAGATACCAAATACTGTCCTTCTAGTGTAGCCGTAGTTAGGCCACCACTTCAAGAACTCTGTAGCA
CCGCCTACATACCTCGCTCTGCTAATCCTGTTACCAGTGGCTGCTGCCAGTGGCGATAAGTCGTGTCTTA
CCGGGTTGGACTCAAGACGATAGTTACCGGATAAGGCGCAGCGGTCGGGCTGAACGGGGGGTTCGTGCAC
ACAGCCCAGCTTGGAGCGAACGACCTACACCGAACTGAGATACCTACAGCGTGAGCTATGAGAAAGCGCC
ACGCTTCCCGAAGGGAGAAAGGCGGACAGGTATCCGGTAAGCGGCAGGGTCGGAACAGGAGAGCGCACGA
GGGAGCTTCCAGGGGGAAACGCCTGGTATCTTTATAGTCCTGTCGGGTTTCGCCACCTCTGACTTGAGCG
TCGATTTTTGTGATGCTCGTCAGGGGGGCGGAGCCTATGGAAAAACGCCAGCAACGCGGCCTTTTTACGG
TTCCTGGCCTTTTGCTGGCCTTTTGCTCACATGTTCTTTCCTGCGTTATCCCCTGATTCTGTGGATAACC
GTATTACCGCCTTTGAGTGAGCTGATACCGCTCGCCGCAGCCGAACGACCGAGCGCAGCGAGTCAGTGAG
CGAGGAAGCGGAAGAGCGCCTGATGCGGTATTTTCTCC
Features (pLannotate 1.2.2; 23 found; start..end, strand, type, name):
    222..413     -  CDS            rop: Rop protein, which maintains plasmids at low copy number; rop
    430..810     +  CDS            YPB1_ECOLX: Protein predicted: Swiss-Prot protein existence level 4. From Escherichia coli.
    872..936     -  CDS            TcR (fragment): tetracycline efflux protein; tet; confers resistance to tetracycline
    951..972     -  protein_bind   CAP binding site: CAP binding activates transcription in the presence of cAMP. E. coli catabolite activator protein
    985..2067    -  CDS            lacI: lac repressor; lacI; The lac repressor binds to the lac operator to inhibit transcription in E. coli. This inhibition can be relieved by adding lactose or isopropyl-β-D-thiogalactopyranoside (IPTG).
   2068..2145    -  promoter       lacI promoter: lacI
   2153..2432    -  CDS            TcR (fragment): tetracycline efflux protein; tet; confers resistance to tetracycline
   2458..2476    +  promoter       T7 promoter: promoter for bacteriophage T7 RNA polymerase
   2477..2501    +  protein_bind   lac operator: The lac repressor binds to the lac operator to inhibit transcription in E. coli. This inhibition can be relieved by adding lactose or isopropyl-β-D-thiogalactopyranoside (IPTG). lac repressor encoded by lacI
   2516..2538    +  RBS            RBS: efficient ribosome binding site from bacteriophage T7 gene 10 (Olins and Rangwala, 1989)
   2551..3648    +  CDS            MBP: maltose binding protein from E. coli; malE (mutated); This version of the gene does not encode a signal sequence, so MBP will remain in the cytosol.
   3613..4248    +  CDS            Nr2e3 (fragment): NR2E3_MOUSE - Also known as Pnr, Rnr. Experimental evidence at protein level: Swiss-Prot protein existence level 1. Orphan nuclear receptor of retinal photoreceptor cells. Transcriptional factor that is an activator of rod development and repressor of cone development. Binds the promoter region of a number of rod- and cone-specific genes, including rhodopsin, M- and S-opsin and rod-specific phosphodiesterase beta subunit. Enhances rhodopsin expression. Represses M- and S-cone opsin expression. From Mus musculus (Mouse).
   4247..4266    +  CDS            8xHis (fragment): 8xHis affinity tag
   4335..4353    +  promoter       T7 promoter: promoter for bacteriophage T7 RNA polymerase
   4354..4378    +  protein_bind   lac operator: The lac repressor binds to the lac operator to inhibit transcription in E. coli. This inhibition can be relieved by adding lactose or isopropyl-β-D-thiogalactopyranoside (IPTG). lac repressor encoded by lacI
   4487..4528    +  CDS            S-Tag (fragment): affinity and epitope tag derived from pancreatic ribonuclease A
   4558..4575    +  CDS            SET1 (fragment): solubility-enhancement tag derived from T7 phage gene 10B
   4583..4630    +  terminator     T7 terminator: transcription terminator for bacteriophage T7 RNA polymerase
   4667..5122    +  rep_origin     f1 ori (sequence partly withheld): f1 bacteriophage origin of replication; arrow indicates direction of (+) strand synthesis
   5237..6097    -  CDS            AmpR: β-lactamase; bla; confers resistance to ampicillin, carbenicillin, and related antibiotics
   6098..6190    -  promoter       AmpR promoter: bla
   6271..6859    +  rep_origin     ori: high-copy-number ColE1/pMB1/pBR322/pUC origin of replication
   7045..120     -  misc_feature   bom (across the origin): basis of mobility region from pBR322
