[The description below was written by a language model from this plasmid's Addgene catalogue record and pLannotate feature annotations shown in this document.]
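Description:
pETDuet1-MBP-NAAEF-PNR(217-410 C275)-His6 is a bacterial expression plasmid of about 7.1 kb built on the Novagen pETDuet1 backbone, made to produce the ligand-binding domain of the human orphan nuclear receptor NR2E3 (photoreceptor cell-specific nuclear receptor, PNR) in E. coli. It is maintained through a ColE1/pBR322-type origin together with rop and the bom region, consistent with the low copy number recorded, and is selected with ampicillin through the β-lactamase gene. An f1 origin is also present, along with short tetracycline-resistance gene remnants carried over from the backbone.

The insert sits in the first of the two Duet expression cassettes, between EcoRI and NotI. A T7 promoter with an adjacent lac operator and the T7 gene 10 ribosome binding site drives a single fusion reading frame: cytosolic maltose-binding protein lacking its signal sequence, a short linker named NAAEF in the construct title, PNR residues 217–410, and a C-terminal His6 tag for metal-affinity purification. The plasmid-borne lacI gene keeps the promoter repressed until IPTG induction, and expression requires a host that supplies T7 RNA polymerase. The "C275" in the name presumably refers to residue 275, but the record does not explain it. The automated annotation matched the insert to the mouse Nr2e3 orthologue, whereas the catalogue entry gives the species as human. The second T7 promoter/lac operator cassette appears to carry no insert, with only partial S-tag sequence before the shared T7 terminator. The associated publication reports the crystal structure of the PNR ligand-binding domain, so the construct served to produce the protein for structural study; the short MBP linker suggests MBP was kept as a fixed fusion partner, though the record does not say so.
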