Addgene plasmid #177849: pETDuet1-MBP-NAAEF-PNR(217-410 C275)-His6
Purpose: Bacterial Expression of PNR
Depositing lab: Karsten Melcher. Depositing organization: Van Andel Research Institute. Publication: The crystal structure of the orphan nuclear receptor NR2E3/PNR ligand binding domain reveals a dimeric auto-repressed conformation. Tan MH, Zhou XE, Soon FF, Li X, Li J, Yong EL, Melcher K, Xu HE. PLoS One. 2013 Sep 12;8(9):e74359. doi: 10.1371/journal.pone.0074359. eCollection 2013. PubMed 24069298.
Backbone
  Vector backbone: pETDuet1
  Backbone manufacturer: Novagen
  Vector type: Bacterial Expression
Growth in bacteria
  Bacterial resistance: Ampicillin, 100 μg/mL
  Growth temperature: 37°C
  Growth strain: DH5alpha
  Copy number: Low Copy
Gene/Insert
  Gene/Insert name: photoreceptor cell-specific nuclear receptor (alt name: NR2E3 (nuclear receptor subfamily 2, group E, member 3))
  Species: H. sapiens (human)
  Entrez Gene: NR2E3 (a.k.a. ESCS, PNR, RNR, RP37, rd7)
  Tag / fusion protein: MBP (N terminal on insert); 6xHis (C terminal on insert)
  Cloning method: Restriction Enzyme; 5′ cloning site EcoRI (not destroyed); 3′ cloning site NotI (not destroyed)
  Sequencing primers: 5′ pET Upstream; 3′ DuetDOWN1
Terms and licenses: Academic/Nonprofit Terms; Industry Terms: Not Available to Industry
How to cite: pETDuet1-MBP-NAAEF-PNR(217-410 C275)-His6 was a gift from Karsten Melcher (Addgene plasmid # 177849 ; http://n2t.net/addgene:177849 ; RRID:Addgene_177849)
